>Addgene plasmid #54649 | CYPet-C1 | depositor partial sequence | sequence record 85046 | insert sequence
GACGTCAGATCCGCTAGCGCTACCGGTCGCCACCATGGTGAGCAAGGGAGAGGAACTGTTCGGCGGCATC
GTGCCCATCCTGGTGGAGCTGGAGGGCGACGTGAACGGCCACAAGTTCAGCGTGAGCGGCGAGGGCGAGG
GCGACGCCACCTACGGCAAGCTGACCCTGAAGTTCATCTGCACCACCGGCAAGCTGCCCGTGCCCTGGCC
CACCCTGGTGACCACCCTGACCTGGGGCGTGCAGTGCTTCAGCCGGTACCCCGACCACATGAAGCAGCAC
GACTTCTTCAAGAGCGTGATGCCCGAGGGCTACGTGCAGGAGCGGACCATCTTCTTCAAGGACGACGGCA
ACTACAAGACCCGGGCCGAGGTGAAGTTCGAGGGCGACACCCTGGTGAACCGGATCGAGCTGAAGGGCAT
CGACTTCAAGGAGGACGGCAACATCCTGGGCCACAAGCTGGAGTACAACTACATCAGCCACAACGTGTAC
ATCACCGCCGACAAGCAGAAGAACGGCATCAAGGCCAACTTCAAGGCCCGGCACAACATCACCGACGGCA
GCGTGCAGCTGGCCGACCACTACCAGCAGAACACCCCCATCGGCGACGGCCCCGTGATCCTGCCCGACAA
CCACTACCTGAGCACCCAGAGCGCCCTGAGCAAGGACCCCAACGAGAAGCGGGACCACATGGTGCTGCTG
GAGTTCGTGACCGCCGCCGGCATCACCCACGGCATGGACGAACTGTACAAATCCGGACTCAGATCTCGAG
CTCAAGCTTCGAATTCTGCAGTCGACGGTACCGCGGGCCCGGGATCCACCGGATCTAGATAACTGATCAT
AATCAGCCATACCACATTTGTAGAGGTTTTACTTGCTTTAAAAACCTCCCACACCTCCCCCTGAACCTGA
AACATAAAATGAATGCAATTGTTGTTGTTAACTTGTTTATTGCAGCTTATAATGGTTACAAATAAGCAAT
AGCATCACAATTTCACAATAAAGCATTTTTTTCACTGCATTCTA
