>Addgene plasmid #54649 | CYPet-C1 | addgene partial sequence | sequence record 93331 | CMV-F 5'-CGCAAATGGGCGGTAGGCGTG-3'
GTGAACCGTCAGATCCGCTAGCGCTACCGGTCGCCACCATGGTGAGCAAGGGAGAGGAACTGTTCGGCGG
CATCGTGCCCATCCTGGTGGAGCTGGAGGGCGACGTGAACGGCCACAAGTTCAGCGTGAGCGGCGAGGGC
GAGGGCGACGCCACCTACGGCAAGCTGACCCTGAAGTTCATCTGCACCACCGGCAAGCTGCCCGTGCCCT
GGCCCACCCTGGTGACCACCCTGACCTGGGGCGTGCAGTGCTTCAGCCGGTACCCCGACCACATGAAGCA
GCACGACTTCTTCAAGAGCGTGATGCCCGAGGGCTACGTGCAGGAGCGGACCATCTTCTTCAAGGACGAC
GGCAACTACAAGACCCGGGCCGAGGTGAAGTTCGAGGGCGACACCCTGGTGAACCGGATCGAGCTGAAGG
GCATCGACTTCAAGGAGGACGGCAACATCCTGGGCCACAAGCTGGAGTACAACTACATCAGCCACAACGT
GTACATCACCGCCGACAAGCAGAAGAACGGCATCAAGGCCAACTTCAAGGCCCGGCACAACATCACCGAC
GGCAGCGTGCAGCTGGCCGACCACTACCAGCAGAACACCCCCATCGGCGACGGCCCCGTGATCCTGCCCG
ACAACCACTACCTGAGCACCCAGAGCGCCCTGAGCAAGGACCCCAACGAGAAGCGGGACCACATGGTGCT
GCTGGAGTTCGTGACCGCCGCCGGCATCACCCACGGCATGGACGAACTGTACAAATCCGGACTCAGATCT
CGAGCTCAAGCTTCGAATTCTGCAGTCGACGGTACCGCG
