[The description below was written by a language model from this plasmid's Addgene catalogue record.]
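Description:
CYPet-C1 is an empty mammalian expression backbone of about 4.75 kb, designed for making fusions to the cyan fluorescent protein CyPet. It carries no insert. The CyPet coding sequence is part of the backbone and sits at the N-terminal position, so in the "C1" layout a gene of interest is cloned downstream of the fluorescent protein and in frame with it, giving a product with CyPet attached to the partner's amino terminus. The record lists an excitation maximum of 433 nm and an emission maximum of 475 nm for the fluorophore. The plasmid is maintained in E. coli as a high-copy plasmid under kanamycin selection, and a neomycin resistance marker allows G418 selection of stably transfected mammalian cells. No feature table is provided, so the promoter driving CyPet, the polyadenylation signal, the origin of replication and the composition of the cloning site are not stated.

CyPet came from work that evolved fluorescent proteins for better intracellular FRET, and part of this plasmid derives from a construct made in that study. As a cyan variant, it would typically act as the donor in a FRET pair with a yellow acceptor. The vector is therefore suited to building CyPet-tagged proteins for live-cell localization imaging, or for FRET-based assays of protein interaction or conformational change. Transfected unmodified, it should express CyPet alone, which can serve as an untargeted control or a cyan marker.
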