Addgene plasmid #54649: CYPet-C1
Purpose: (Empty Backbone) Localization: C1 Cloning Vector, Excitation: 433, Emission: 475
Depositing lab: Patrick Daugherty & Michael Davidson. Depositing organization: Florida State University, Tallahassee. Publication: Evolutionary optimization of fluorescent proteins for intracellular FRET. Nguyen AW, Daugherty PS. Nat Biotechnol. 2005 Mar;23(3):355-60. doi: 10.1038/nbt1066 PubMed 15696158.
Backbone
  Vector backbone: CYPet-C1
  Backbone size (bp): 4750
  Vector type: Mammalian Expression
  Selectable markers: Neomycin (select with G418)
  Tag / fusion protein: CYPet (N terminal on backbone)
Growth in bacteria
  Bacterial resistance: Kanamycin, 50 μg/mL
  Growth temperature: 37°C
  Growth strain: DH5alpha
  Copy number: High Copy
Gene/Insert
  Gene/Insert name: None
  Tag / fusion protein: CYPet (N terminal on backbone)
Resource information
  A portion of this plasmid was derived from a plasmid made by: P.S. Daugherty, PMID 15696158
Terms and licenses: Academic/Nonprofit Terms; Industry Terms
Depositor comments: . Excitation = 433; Emission = 475
How to cite: CYPet-C1 was a gift from Patrick Daugherty & Michael Davidson (Addgene plasmid # 54649 ; http://n2t.net/addgene:54649 ; RRID:Addgene_54649)
